Addgene plasmid #51083: AAV-EF1a-DIO-GCaMP6f-P2A-nls-dTomato
Purpose: Cre dependent expression of GCaMP6f Ca sensor and physically separate nuclear localized dTomato fluorophore
Depositing lab: Jonathan Ting. Depositing organization: Massachusetts Institute of Technology.
Backbone
  Vector backbone: pAAV-EF1a-DIO-WPRE-BGHpA
  Backbone manufacturer: custom
  Backbone size w/o insert (bp): 5320
  Total vector size (bp): 7484
  Modifications to backbone: Altered cloning sites and replaced HGHpA with smaller BGHpA
  Vector type: Mammalian Expression, AAV
Growth in bacteria
  Bacterial resistance: Ampicillin, 100 μg/mL
  Growth temperature: 37°C
  Growth strain: NEB Stable
  Copy number: High Copy
Gene/Insert
  Gene/Insert name: GCaMP6f (alt names: G6f; GCaMP6 fast)
  Species: Synthetic
  Insert size (bp): 2160
  Promoter: hEF1a
  Tag / fusion protein: P2A-nls-dTomato (C terminal on insert)
  Cloning method: Restriction Enzyme; 5′ cloning site AscI (not destroyed); 3′ cloning site SfoI (destroyed during cloning)
  Sequencing primers: 5′ gccagcttggcacttgatgtaattctcc; 3′ CCATACGGGAAGCAATAGCATG
Resource information
  A portion of this plasmid was derived from a plasmid made by: The GCaMP6f portion was derived from Addgene plasmid #40755 (Douglas Kim, Janelia Farms).
Terms and licenses: Academic/Nonprofit Terms; Industry Terms: Not Available to Industry
Depositor comments: The addition of the P2A-nls-dTomato allows for easy identification of GCaMP6 expressing cells exhibiting nuclear red fluorescence that does not significantly overlap with the cytosolic GCaMP signal. The GCaMP and fluorophore are physically uncoupled. Permissions were obtained from Douglas Kim and the Clontech licensing office for depositing this new plasmid.
How to cite: AAV-EF1a-DIO-GCaMP6f-P2A-nls-dTomato was a gift from Jonathan Ting (Addgene plasmid # 51083 ; http://n2t.net/addgene:51083 ; RRID:Addgene_51083) For viral preps, please replace (Addgene plasmid # 51083) in the above sentence with: (Addgene viral prep # 51083-AAVrg)
