[The description below was written by a language model from this plasmid's Addgene catalogue record and pLannotate feature annotations shown in this document.]
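Description:
AAV-EF1a-DIO-GCaMP6f-P2A-nls-dTomato is an adeno-associated virus transfer plasmid of about 7.5 kb for Cre-dependent expression of a calcium indicator together with a separate red nuclear marker in mammalian cells. It is built on a custom pAAV-EF1a-DIO-WPRE-BGHpA backbone, in which the cloning sites were altered and the original hGH polyadenylation signal was replaced by the smaller bGH one. In bacteria it is maintained at high copy from a ColE1/pUC-type origin with ampicillin selection, and it also carries an f1/M13 phage origin. AAV2 inverted terminal repeats flank the expression cassette and allow it to be packaged into recombinant AAV. In the sequencing-derived record one ITR is annotated only as short fragments, whereas the depositor's sequence shows both intact; ITRs are often hard to sequence and annotate.

The human EF1α promoter sits upstream of a roughly 2.2 kb synthetic open reading frame encoding GCaMP6f, a P2A self-cleaving peptide and nuclear-localised dTomato, followed by WPRE to enhance transcript expression and the bGH poly(A) signal. The coding sequence is annotated on the opposite strand to the promoter and is bracketed by pairs of loxP and lox2272 sites in opposing orientation, the standard DIO (double-floxed inverted orientation) arrangement. Without Cre the insert is antisense and not expressed. Cre recombination inverts it and then excises a site from each pair, locking it in the sense orientation. The P2A then yields two physically uncoupled proteins. Cytosolic GCaMP6f reports calcium activity, while red nuclear fluorescence identifies expressing cells with little overlap with the green signal. The construct is suited to calcium imaging in genetically defined, Cre-expressing cell populations.
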