Features (pLannotate 1.2.2; 23 found; start..end, strand, type, name):
     62..650     -  rep_origin     ori: high-copy-number ColE1/pMB1/pBR322/pUC origin of replication
    821..1681    -  CDS            AmpR: β-lactamase; bla; confers resistance to ampicillin, carbenicillin, and related antibiotics
   1682..1786    -  promoter       AmpR promoter: bla
   1881..1916    +  CDS            rop (fragment): Rop protein, which maintains plasmids at low copy number; rop
   2018..2067    +  misc_feature   bom (fragment): basis of mobility region from pBR322
   2143..2523    -  rep_origin     M13 ori (sequence partly withheld): M13 bacteriophage origin of replication; arrow indicates direction of (+) strand synthesis
   2542..2593    +  misc_feature   bom (fragment): basis of mobility region from pBR322
   2598..2738    -  repeat_region  AAV2 ITR: inverted terminal repeat of adeno-associated virus serotype 2 inverted
   2850..2961    -  polyA_signal   bGH poly(A) signal: bovine growth hormone polyadenylation signal
   2994..3582    -  misc_feature   WPRE: woodchuck hepatitis virus posttranscriptional regulatory element
   3582..3606    -  misc_feature   MCS (fragment): pBluescript multiple cloning site
   3607..3640    +  protein_bind   loxP: Cre-mediated recombination occurs in the 8-bp core sequence (GCATACAT). Cre recombinase
   3641..3690    +  intron         β-globin intron (fragment): internally truncated intron from human β-globin
   3691..3724    +  protein_bind   lox2272: Cre-mediated recombination occurs in the 8-bp core sequence (GGATACTT). lox2272 sites are compatible with each other, but incompatible with loxP or loxN sites (Lee and Saito, 1988). Cre recombinase
   3746..5095    +  CDS            GCaMP6f: improved fluorescent protein-based calcium sensor (Chen et al., 2013)
   5199..5899    +  CDS            dTomato (fragment): dimeric variant of DsRed fluorescent protein (Shaner et al., 2004) mammalian codon-optimized
   5917..5950    -  protein_bind   loxP: Cre-mediated recombination occurs in the 8-bp core sequence (GCATACAT). Cre recombinase
   5951..6000    +  intron         β-globin intron (fragment): internally truncated intron from human β-globin
   6001..6034    -  protein_bind   lox2272: Cre-mediated recombination occurs in the 8-bp core sequence (GGATACTT). lox2272 sites are compatible with each other, but incompatible with loxP or loxN sites (Lee and Saito, 1988). Cre recombinase
   6041..6058    -  misc_feature   MCS (fragment): pUC18/19 multiple cloning site
   6065..7243    -  promoter       EF-1α promoter: strong constitutive promoter for human elongation factor EF-1α
   7250..7316    -  CDS            small t antigen (fragment): SV40 (simian virus 40) small t antigen
   7344..7484    +  repeat_region  AAV2 ITR: inverted terminal repeat of adeno-associated virus serotype 2 inverted
>Addgene plasmid #51083 | AAV-EF1a-DIO-GCaMP6f-P2A-nls-dTomato | depositor full sequence | sequence record 77365 | AAV-EF1a-DIO-GCaMP6f-P2A-nls-dTomato sequence 7484 bps
ACATGTGAGCAAAAGGCCAGCAAAAGGCCAGGAACCGTAAAAAGGCCGCGTTGCTGGCGTTTTTCCATAG
GCTCCGCCCCCCTGACGAGCATCACAAAAATCGACGCTCAAGTCAGAGGTGGCGAAACCCGACAGGACTA
TAAAGATACCAGGCGTTTCCCCCTGGAAGCTCCCTCGTGCGCTCTCCTGTTCCGACCCTGCCGCTTACCG
GATACCTGTCCGCCTTTCTCCCTTCGGGAAGCGTGGCGCTTTCTCATAGCTCACGCTGTAGGTATCTCAG
TTCGGTGTAGGTCGTTCGCTCCAAGCTGGGCTGTGTGCACGAACCCCCCGTTCAGCCCGACCGCTGCGCC
TTATCCGGTAACTATCGTCTTGAGTCCAACCCGGTAAGACACGACTTATCGCCACTGGCAGCAGCCACTG
GTAACAGGATTAGCAGAGCGAGGTATGTAGGCGGTGCTACAGAGTTCTTGAAGTGGTGGCCTAACTACGG
CTACACTAGAAGGACAGTATTTGGTATCTGCGCTCTGCTGAAGCCAGTTACCTTCGGAAAAAGAGTTGGT
AGCTCTTGATCCGGCAAACAAACCACCGCTGGTAGCGGTGGTTTTTTTGTTTGCAAGCAGCAGATTACGC
GCAGAAAAAAAGGATCTCAAGAAGATCCTTTGATCTTTTCTACGGGGTCTGACGCTCAGTGGAACGAAAA
CTCACGTTAAGGGATTTTGGTCATGAGATTATCAAAAAGGATCTTCACCTAGATCCTTTTAAATTAAAAA
TGAAGTTTTAAATCAATCTAAAGTATATATGAGTAAACTTGGTCTGACAGTTACCAATGCTTAATCAGTG
AGGCACCTATCTCAGCGATCTGTCTATTTCGTTCATCCATAGTTGCCTGACTCCCCGTCGTGTAGATAAC
TACGATACGGGAGGGCTTACCATCTGGCCCCAGTGCTGCAATGATACCGCGAGACCCACGCTCACCGGCT
CCAGATTTATCAGCAATAAACCAGCCAGCCGGAAGGGCCGAGCGCAGAAGTGGTCCTGCAACTTTATCCG
CCTCCATCCAGTCTATTAATTGTTGCCGGGAAGCTAGAGTAAGTAGTTCGCCAGTTAATAGTTTGCGCAA
CGTTGTTGCCATTGCTACAGGCATCGTGGTGTCACGCTCGTCGTTTGGTATGGCTTCATTCAGCTCCGGT
TCCCAACGATCAAGGCGAGTTACATGATCCCCCATGTTGTGCAAAAAAGCGGTTAGCTCCTTCGGTCCTC
CGATCGTTGTCAGAAGTAAGTTGGCCGCAGTGTTATCACTCATGGTTATGGCAGCACTGCATAATTCTCT
TACTGTCATGCCATCCGTAAGATGCTTTTCTGTGACTGGTGAGTACTCAACCAAGTCATTCTGAGAATAG
TGTATGCGGCGACCGAGTTGCTCTTGCCCGGCGTCAATACGGGATAATACCGCGCCACATAGCAGAACTT
TAAAAGTGCTCATCATTGGAAAACGTTCTTCGGGGCGAAAACTCTCAAGGATCTTACCGCTGTTGAGATC
CAGTTCGATGTAACCCACTCGTGCACCCAACTGATCTTCAGCATCTTTTACTTTCACCAGCGTTTCTGGG
TGAGCAAAAACAGGAAGGCAAAATGCCGCAAAAAAGGGAATAAGGGCGACACGGAAATGTTGAATACTCA
TACTCTTCCTTTTTCAATATTATTGAAGCATTTATCAGGGTTATTGTCTCATGAGCGGATACATATTTGA
ATGTATTTAGAAAAATAAACAAATAGGGGTTCCGCGCACATTTCCCCGAAAAGTGCCACCTGACGTCTAA
GAAACCATTATTATCATGACATTAACCTATAAAAATAGGCGTATCACGAGGCCCTTTCGTCTCGCGCGTT
TCGGTGATGACGGTGAAAACCTCTGACACATGCAGCTCCCGGAGACGGTCACAGCTTGTCTGTAAGCGGA
TGCCGGGAGCAGACAAGCCCGTCAGGGCGCGTCAGCGGGTGTTGGCGGGTGTCGGGGCTGGCTTAACTAT
GCGGCATCAGAGCAGATTGTACTGAGAGTGCACCATAAAATTGTAAACGTTAATATTTTGTTAAAATTCG
CGTTAAATTTTTGTTAAATCAGCTCATTTTTTAACCAATAGGCCGAAATCGGCAAAATCCCTTATAAATC
AAAAGAATAGCCCGAGATAGGGT
[37 nt withheld, positions 2194-2230]
AAAGAACGTGGACTCCAACGTCAAAGG
[141 nt withheld, positions 2258-2398]
G
[142 nt withheld, positions 2400-2541]
TATGCGGTGTGAAATACCGCACAGATGCGTAAGGAGAAAATACCGCATCAGGCGCCCCTGCAGGCAGCTG
CGCGCTCGCTCGCTCACTGAGGCCGCCCGGGCAAAGCCCGGGCGTCGGGCGACCTTTGGTCGCCCGGCCT
CAGTGAGCGAGCGAGCGCGCAGAGAGGGAGTGGCCAACTCCATCACTAGGGGTTCCTGCGGCCGCTCGGT
CCGCACGTGCATGCCTGCTATTGTCTTCCCAATCCTCCCCCTTGCTGTCCTGCCCCACCCCACCCCCCAG
AATAGAATGACACCTACTCAGACAATGCGATGCAATTTCCTCATTTTATTAGGAAAGGACAGTGGGAGTG
GCACCTTCCAGGGTCAAGGAAGGCACGGGGGAGGGGCAAACAACAGATGGCTGGCAACTAGAAGGCACAG
TCGAGATCTCTCGAGCAGCGCTCGGTATCGATGCGGGGAGGCGGCCCAAAGGGAGATCCGACTCGTCTGA
GGGCGAAGGCGAAGACGCGGAAGAGGCCGCAGAGCCGGCAGCAGGCCGCGGGAAGGAAGGTCCGCTGGAT
TGAGGGCCGAAGGGACGTAGCAGAAGGACGTCCCGCGCAGAATCCAGGTGGCAACATAGGCGAGCAGCCA
AGGAAAGGACGATGATTTCCCCGACAACACCACGGAATTGTCAGTGCCCAACAGCCGAGCCCCTGTCCAG
CAGCGGGCAAGGCAGGCGGCGATGAGTTCCGCCGTGGCAATAGGGAGGGGGAAAGCGAAAGTCCCGGAAA
GGAGCTGACAGGTGGTGGCAATGCCCCAACCAGTGGGGGTTGCGTCAGCAAACACAGTGCACACCACGCC
ACGTTGCCTGACAACGGGCCACAACTCCTCATAAAGAGACAGCAACCAGGATTTATACAAGGAGGAGAAA
ATGAAAGCCATACGGGAAGCAATAGCATGATACAAAGGCATTAAAGCAGCGTATCCACATAGCGTAAAAG
GAGCAACATAGTTAAGAATACCAGTCAATCTTTCACAAATTTTGTAATCCAGAGGTTGATTATCGATAAG
CTTGATATCGAATTCATAACTTCGTATAGCATACATTATACGAAGTTATTCTTTGCACCATTCTAAAGAA
TAACAGTGATAATTTCTGGGTTAAGGCAAATAACTTCGTATAGGATACTTTATACGAAGTTATGCTAGCA
GCGCTGTTGCCACCATGGGTTCTCATCATCATCATCATCATGGTATGGCTAGCATGACTGGTGGACAGCA
AATGGGTCGGGATCTGTACGACGATGACGATAAGGATCTCGCCACCATGGTCGACTCATCACGTCGTAAG
TGGAATAAGACAGGTCACGCAGTCAGAGCTATAGGTCGGCTGAGCTCACTCGAGAACGTCTATATCAAGG
CCGACAAGCAGAAGAACGGCATCAAGGCGAACTTCAAGATCCGCCACAACATCGAGGACGGCGGCGTGCA
GCTCGCCTACCACTACCAGCAGAACACCCCCATCGGCGACGGCCCCGTGCTGCTGCCCGACAACCACTAC
CTGAGCGTGCAGTCCAAACTTTCGAAAGACCCCAACGAGAAGCGCGATCACATGGTCCTGCTGGAGTTCG
TGACCGCCGCCGGGATCACTCTCGGCATGGACGAGCTGTACAAGGGCGGTACCGGAGGGAGCATGGTGAG
CAAGGGCGAGGAGCTGTTCACCGGGGTGGTGCCCATCCTGGTCGAGCTGGACGGCGACGTAAACGGCCAC
AAGTTCAGCGTGTCCGGCGAGGGTGAGGGCGATGCCACCTACGGCAAGCTGACCCTGAAGTTCATCTGCA
CCACCGGCAAGCTGCCCGTGCCCTGGCCCACCCTCGTGACCACCCTGACCTACGGCGTGCAGTGCTTCAG
CCGCTACCCCGACCACATGAAGCAGCACGACTTCTTCAAGTCCGCCATGCCCGAAGGCTACATCCAGGAG
CGCACCATCTTCTTCAAGGACGACGGCAACTACAAGACCCGCGCCGAGGTGAAGTTCGAGGGCGACACCC
TGGTGAACCGCATCGAGCTGAAGGGCATCGACTTCAAGGAGGACGGCAACATCCTGGGGCACAAGCTGGA
GTACAACCTGCCGGACCAACTGACTGAAGAGCAGATCGCAGAATTTAAAGAGGAATTCTCCCTATTTGAC
AAGGACGGGGATGGGACAATAACAACCAAGGAGCTGGGGACGGTGATGCGGTCTCTGGGGCAGAACCCCA
CAGAAGCAGAGCTGCAGGACATGATCAATGAAGTAGATGCCGACGGTGACGGCACAATCGACTTCCCTGA
GTTCCTGACAATGATGGCAAGAAAAATGAAATACAGGGACACGGAAGAAGAAATTAGAGAAGCGTTCGGT
GTGTTTGATAAGGATGGCAATGGCTACATCAGTGCAGCAGAGCTTCGCCACGTGATGACAAACCTTGGAG
AGAAGTTAACAGATGAAGAGGTTGATGAAATGATCAGGGAAGCAGACATCGATGGGGATGGTCAGGTAAA
CTACGAAGAGTTTGTACAAATGATGACAGCGAAGGATAACGGAAGCGGAGCCACTAACTTCTCCCTGTTG
AAACAAGCAGGGGATGTCGAAGAGAATCCCGGGCCATCTAGAATGGCCCCCAAGAAGAAGAGGAAGGTGG
TGAGCAAGGGCGAGGAGGTCATCAAAGAGTTCATGCGCTTCAAGGTGCGCATGGAGGGCTCCATGAACGG
CCACGAGTTCGAGATCGAGGGCGAGGGCGAGGGCCGCCCCTACGAGGGCACCCAGACCGCCAAGCTGAAG
GTGACCAAGGGCGGCCCCCTGCCCTTCGCCTGGGACATCCTGTCCCCCCAGTTCATGTACGGCTCCAAGG
CGTACGTGAAGCACCCCGCCGACATCCCCGATTACAAGAAGCTGTCCTTCCCCGAGGGCTTCAAGTGGGA
GCGCGTGATGAACTTCGAGGACGGCGGTCTGGTGACCGTGACCCAGGACTCCTCCCTGCAGGACGGCACG
CTGATCTACAAGGTGAAGATGCGCGGCACCAACTTCCCCCCCGACGGCCCCGTAATGCAGAAGAAGACCA
TGGGCTGGGAGGCCTCCACCGAGCGCCTGTACCCCCGCGACGGCGTGCTGAAGGGCGAGATCCACCAGGC
CCTGAAGCTGAAGGACGGCGGCCACTACCTGGTGGAGTTCAAGACCATCTACATGGCCAAGAAGCCCGTG
CAACTGCCCGGCTACTACTACGTGGACACCAAGCTGGACATCACCTCCCACAACGAGGACTACACCATCG
TGGAACAGTACGAGCGCTCCGAGGGCCGCCACCACCTGTTCCTGTACGGCATGGACGAGCTGTACAAGTA
AGTCGACGGCGCGCCATAACTTCGTATAATGTATGCTATACGAAGTTATTAAGAGGTTTCATATTGCTAA
TAGCAGCTACAATCCAGCTACCATTCTGCATAACTTCGTATAAAGTATCCTATACGAAGTTATTCCGGAG
TCGACTCTAGAGGATCCGGTACCTCACGACACCTGAAATGGAAGAAAAAAACTTTGAACCACTGTCTGAG
GCTTGAGAATGAACCAAGATCCAAACTCAAAAAGGGCAAATTCCAAGGAGAATTACATCAAGTGCCAAGC
TGGCCTAACTTCAGTCTCCACCCACTCAGTGTGGGGAAACTCCATCGCATAAAACCCCTCCCCCCAACCT
AAAGACGACGTACTCCAAAAGCTCGAGAACTAATCGAGGTGCCTGGACGGCGCCCGGTACTCCGTGGAGT
CACATGAAGCGACGGCTGAGGACGGAAAGGCCCTTTTCCTTTGTGTGGGTGACTCACCCGCCCGCTCTCC
CGAGCGCCGCGTCCTCCATTTTGAGCTCCCTGCAGCAGGGCCGGGAAGCGGCCATCTTTCCGCTCACGCA
ACTGGTGCCGACCGGGCCAGCCTTGCCGCCCAGGGCGGGGCGATACACGGCGGCGCGAGGCCAGGCACCA
GAGCAGGCCGGCCAGCTTGAGACTACCCCCGTCCGATTCTCGGTGGCCGCGCTCGCAGGCCCCGCCTCGC
CGAACATGTGCGCTGGGACGCACGGGCCCCGTCGCCGCCCGCGGCCCCAAAAACCGAAATACCAGTGTGC
AGATCTTGGCCCGCATTTACAAGACTATCTTGCCAGAAAAAAAGCGTCGCAGCAGGTCATCAAAAATTTT
AAATGGCTAGAGACTTATCGAAAGCAGCGAGACAGGCGCGAAGGTGCCACCAGATTCGCACGCGGCGGCC
CCAGCGCCCAGGCCAGGCCTCAACTCAAGCACGAGGCGAAGGGGCTCCTTAAGCGCAAGGCCTCGAACTC
TCCCACCCACTTCCAACCCGAAGCTCGGGATCAAGAATCACGTACTGCAGCCAGGTGGAAGTAATTCAAG
GCACGCAAGGGCCATAACCCGTAAAGAGGCCAGGCCCGCGGGAACCACACACGGCACTTACCTGTGTTCT
GGCGGCAAACCCGTTGCGAAAAAGAACGTTCACGGCGACTACTGCACTTATATACGGTTCTCCCCCACCC
TCGGGAAAAAGGCGGAGCCAGTACACGACATCACTTTCCCAGTTTACCCCGCGCCACCTTCTCTAGGCAC
CGGTTCAATTGCCGACCCCTCCCCCCAACTTCTCGGGGACTGTGGGCGATGTGCGCTCTGCCCACTGACG
GGCACCGGAGCCAATTCCCACTCCTTTCAAGACCTAGAAGGTCCATTAGCTGCAAAGATTCCTCTCTGTT
TAAAACTTTATCCATCTTTGCAAAGCTTACGCGTGCGGCCGCAGGAACCCCTAGTGATGGAGTTGGCCAC
TCCCTCTCTGCGCGCTCGCTCGCTCACTGAGGCCGGGCGACCAAAGGTCGCCCGACGCCCGGGCTTTGCC
CGGGCGGCCTCAGTGAGCGAGCGAGCGCGCAGCTGCCTGCAGG
