Features (pLannotate 1.2.2; 24 found; start..end, strand, type, name):
    239..350     -  polyA_signal   bGH poly(A) signal: bovine growth hormone polyadenylation signal
    384..972     -  misc_feature   WPRE: woodchuck hepatitis virus posttranscriptional regulatory element
    972..996     -  misc_feature   MCS (fragment): pBluescript multiple cloning site
    997..1030    +  protein_bind   loxP: Cre-mediated recombination occurs in the 8-bp core sequence (GCATACAT). Cre recombinase
   1031..1080    +  intron         β-globin intron (fragment): internally truncated intron from human β-globin
   1081..1114    +  protein_bind   lox2272: Cre-mediated recombination occurs in the 8-bp core sequence (GGATACTT). lox2272 sites are compatible with each other, but incompatible with loxP or loxN sites (Lee and Saito, 1988). Cre recombinase
   1136..2485    +  CDS            GCaMP6f: improved fluorescent protein-based calcium sensor (Chen et al., 2013)
   2589..3289    +  CDS            dTomato (fragment): dimeric variant of DsRed fluorescent protein (Shaner et al., 2004) mammalian codon-optimized
   3307..3340    -  protein_bind   loxP: Cre-mediated recombination occurs in the 8-bp core sequence (GCATACAT). Cre recombinase
   3341..3390    +  intron         β-globin intron (fragment): internally truncated intron from human β-globin
   3391..3424    -  protein_bind   lox2272: Cre-mediated recombination occurs in the 8-bp core sequence (GGATACTT). lox2272 sites are compatible with each other, but incompatible with loxP or loxN sites (Lee and Saito, 1988). Cre recombinase
   3431..3448    -  misc_feature   MCS (fragment): pUC18/19 multiple cloning site
   3455..4633    -  promoter       EF-1α promoter: strong constitutive promoter for human elongation factor EF-1α
   4640..4706    -  CDS            small t antigen (fragment): SV40 (simian virus 40) small t antigen
   4769..4796    -  repeat_region  AAV2 ITR (fragment): inverted terminal repeat of adeno-associated virus serotype 2 inverted
   4825..4852    -  repeat_region  AAV2 ITR (fragment): inverted terminal repeat of adeno-associated virus serotype 2 inverted
   4925..5513    -  rep_origin     ori: high-copy-number ColE1/pMB1/pBR322/pUC origin of replication
   5684..6544    -  CDS            AmpR: β-lactamase; bla; confers resistance to ampicillin, carbenicillin, and related antibiotics
   6545..6649    -  promoter       AmpR promoter: bla
   6744..6779    +  CDS            rop (fragment): Rop protein, which maintains plasmids at low copy number; rop
   6881..6930    +  misc_feature   bom (fragment): basis of mobility region from pBR322
   6931..7386    -  rep_origin     f1 ori (sequence partly withheld): f1 bacteriophage origin of replication; arrow indicates direction of (+) strand synthesis
   7405..7456    +  misc_feature   bom (fragment): basis of mobility region from pBR322
   7461..121     -  repeat_region  AAV2 ITR (across the origin): inverted terminal repeat of adeno-associated virus serotype 2 inverted
>Addgene plasmid #51083 | AAV-EF1a-DIO-GCaMP6f-P2A-nls-dTomato | addgene full sequence | sequence record 175189 | Addgene NGS Result
CGCTCGCTCACTGAGGCCGCCCGGGCAAAGCCCGGGCGTCGGGCGACCTTTGGTCGCCCGGCCTCAGTGA
GCGAGCGAGCGCGCAGAGAGGGAGTGGCCAACTCCATCACTAGGGGTTCCTGCGGCCGCTCGGTCCGCAC
GTGAGATCTCATGCCTGCTATTGTCTTCCCAATCCTCCCCCTTGCTGTCCTGCCCCACCCCACCCCCCAG
AATAGAATGACACCTACTCAGACAATGCGATGCAATTTCCTCATTTTATTAGGAAAGGACAGTGGGAGTG
GCACCTTCCAGGGTCAAGGAAGGCACGGGGGAGGGGCAAACAACAGATGGCTGGCAACTAGAAGGCACAG
TCGAAGATCTCTCGAGCAGCGCTCGGTATCGATGCGGGGAGGCGGCCCAAAGGGAGATCCGACTCGTCTG
AGGGCGAAGGCGAAGACGCGGAAGAGGCCGCAGAGCCGGCAGCAGGCCGCGGGAAGGAAGGTCCGCTGGA
TTGAGGGCCGAAGGGACGTAGCAGAAGGACGTCCCGCGCAGAATCCAGGTGGCAACATAGGCGAGCAGCC
AAGGAAAGGACGATGATTTCCCCGACAACACCACGGAATTGTCAGTGCCCAACAGCCGAGCCCCTGTCCA
GCAGCGGGCAAGGCAGGCGGCGATGAGTTCCGCCGTGGCAATAGGGAGGGGGAAAGCGAAAGTCCCGGAA
AGGAGCTGACAGGTGGTGGCAATGCCCCAACCAGTGGGGGTTGCGTCAGCAAACACAGTGCACACCACGC
CACGTTGCCTGACAACGGGCCACAACTCCTCATAAAGAGACAGCAACCAGGATTTATACAAGGAGGAGAA
AATGAAAGCCATACGGGAAGCAATAGCATGATACAAAGGCATTAAAGCAGCGTATCCACATAGCGTAAAA
GGAGCAACATAGTTAAGAATACCAGTCAATCTTTCACAAATTTTGTAATCCAGAGGTTGATTATCGATAA
GCTTGATATCGAATTCATAACTTCGTATAGCATACATTATACGAAGTTATTCTTTGCACCATTCTAAAGA
ATAACAGTGATAATTTCTGGGTTAAGGCAAATAACTTCGTATAGGATACTTTATACGAAGTTATGCTAGC
AGCGCTGTTGCCACCATGGGTTCTCATCATCATCATCATCATGGTATGGCTAGCATGACTGGTGGACAGC
AAATGGGTCGGGATCTGTACGACGATGACGATAAGGATCTCGCCACCATGGTCGACTCATCACGTCGTAA
GTGGAATAAGACAGGTCACGCAGTCAGAGCTATAGGTCGGCTGAGCTCACTCGAGAACGTCTATATCAAG
GCCGACAAGCAGAAGAACGGCATCAAGGCGAACTTCAAGATCCGCCACAACATCGAGGACGGCGGCGTGC
AGCTCGCCTACCACTACCAGCAGAACACCCCCATCGGCGACGGCCCCGTGCTGCTGCCCGACAACCACTA
CCTGAGCGTGCAGTCCAAACTTTCGAAAGACCCCAACGAGAAGCGCGATCACATGGTCCTGCTGGAGTTC
GTGACCGCCGCCGGGATCACTCTCGGCATGGACGAGCTGTACAAGGGCGGTACCGGAGGGAGCATGGTGA
GCAAGGGCGAGGAGCTGTTCACCGGGGTGGTGCCCATCCTGGTCGAGCTGGACGGCGACGTAAACGGCCA
CAAGTTCAGCGTGTCCGGCGAGGGTGAGGGCGATGCCACCTACGGCAAGCTGACCCTGAAGTTCATCTGC
ACCACCGGCAAGCTGCCCGTGCCCTGGCCCACCCTCGTGACCACCCTGACCTACGGCGTGCAGTGCTTCA
GCCGCTACCCCGACCACATGAAGCAGCACGACTTCTTCAAGTCCGCCATGCCCGAAGGCTACATCCAGGA
GCGCACCATCTTCTTCAAGGACGACGGCAACTACAAGACCCGCGCCGAGGTGAAGTTCGAGGGCGACACC
CTGGTGAACCGCATCGAGCTGAAGGGCATCGACTTCAAGGAGGACGGCAACATCCTGGGGCACAAGCTGG
AGTACAACCTGCCGGACCAACTGACTGAAGAGCAGATCGCAGAATTTAAAGAGGAATTCTCCCTATTTGA
CAAGGACGGGGATGGGACAATAACAACCAAGGAGCTGGGGACGGTGATGCGGTCTCTGGGGCAGAACCCC
ACAGAAGCAGAGCTGCAGGACATGATCAATGAAGTAGATGCCGACGGTGACGGCACAATCGACTTCCCTG
AGTTCCTGACAATGATGGCAAGAAAAATGAAATACAGGGACACGGAAGAAGAAATTAGAGAAGCGTTCGG
TGTGTTTGATAAGGATGGCAATGGCTACATCAGTGCAGCAGAGCTTCGCCACGTGATGACAAACCTTGGA
GAGAAGTTAACAGATGAAGAGGTTGATGAAATGATCAGGGAAGCAGACATCGATGGGGATGGTCAGGTAA
ACTACGAAGAGTTTGTACAAATGATGACAGCGAAGGATAACGGAAGCGGAGCCACTAACTTCTCCCTGTT
GAAACAAGCAGGGGATGTCGAAGAGAATCCCGGGCCATCTAGAATGGCCCCCAAGAAGAAGAGGAAGGTG
GTGAGCAAGGGCGAGGAGGTCATCAAAGAGTTCATGCGCTTCAAGGTGCGCATGGAGGGCTCCATGAACG
GCCACGAGTTCGAGATCGAGGGCGAGGGCGAGGGCCGCCCCTACGAGGGCACCCAGACCGCCAAGCTGAA
GGTGACCAAGGGCGGCCCCCTGCCCTTCGCCTGGGACATCCTGTCCCCCCAGTTCATGTACGGCTCCAAG
GCGTACGTGAAGCACCCCGCCGACATCCCCGATTACAAGAAGCTGTCCTTCCCCGAGGGCTTCAAGTGGG
AGCGCGTGATGAACTTCGAGGACGGCGGTCTGGTGACCGTGACCCAGGACTCCTCCCTGCAGGACGGCAC
GCTGATCTACAAGGTGAAGATGCGCGGCACCAACTTCCCCCCCGACGGCCCCGTAATGCAGAAGAAGACC
ATGGGCTGGGAGGCCTCCACCGAGCGCCTGTACCCCCGCGACGGCGTGCTGAAGGGCGAGATCCACCAGG
CCCTGAAGCTGAAGGACGGCGGCCACTACCTGGTGGAGTTCAAGACCATCTACATGGCCAAGAAGCCCGT
GCAACTGCCCGGCTACTACTACGTGGACACCAAGCTGGACATCACCTCCCACAACGAGGACTACACCATC
GTGGAACAGTACGAGCGCTCCGAGGGCCGCCACCACCTGTTCCTGTACGGCATGGACGAGCTGTACAAGT
AAGTCGACGGCGCGCCATAACTTCGTATAATGTATGCTATACGAAGTTATTAAGAGGTTTCATATTGCTA
ATAGCAGCTACAATCCAGCTACCATTCTGCATAACTTCGTATAAAGTATCCTATACGAAGTTATTCCGGA
GTCGACTCTAGAGGATCCGGTACCTCACGACACCTGAAATGGAAGAAAAAAACTTTGAACCACTGTCTGA
GGCTTGAGAATGAACCAAGATCCAAACTCAAAAAGGGCAAATTCCAAGGAGAATTACATCAAGTGCCAAG
CTGGCCTAACTTCAGTCTCCACCCACTCAGTGTGGGGAAACTCCATCGCATAAAACCCCTCCCCCCAACC
TAAAGACGACGTACTCCAAAAGCTCGAGAACTAATCGAGGTGCCTGGACGGCGCCCGGTACTCCGTGGAG
TCACATGAAGCGACGGCTGAGGACGGAAAGGCCCTTTTCCTTTGTGTGGGTGACTCACCCGCCCGCTCTC
CCGAGCGCCGCGTCCTCCATTTTGAGCTCCCTGCAGCAGGGCCGGGAAGCGGCCATCTTTCCGCTCACGC
AACTGGTGCCGACCGGGCCAGCCTTGCCGCCCAGGGCGGGGCGATACACGGCGGCGCGAGGCCAGGCACC
AGAGCAGGCCGGCCAGCTTGAGACTACCCCCGTCCGATTCTCGGTGGCCGCGCTCGCAGGCCCCGCCTCG
CCGAACATGTGCGCTGGGACGCACGGGCCCCGTCGCCGCCCGCGGCCCCAAAAACCGAAATACCAGTGTG
CAGATCTTGGCCCGCATTTACAAGACTATCTTGCCAGAAAAAAAGCGTCGCAGCAGGTCATCAAAAATTT
TAAATGGCTAGAGACTTATCGAAAGCAGCGAGACAGGCGCGAAGGTGCCACCAGATTCGCACGCGGCGGC
CCCAGCGCCCAGGCCAGGCCTCAACTCAAGCACGAGGCGAAGGGGCTCCTTAAGCGCAAGGCCTCGAACT
CTCCCACCCACTTCCAACCCGAAGCTCGGGATCAAGAATCACGTACTGCAGCCAGGTGGAAGTAATTCAA
GGCACGCAAGGGCCATAACCCGTAAAGAGGCCAGGCCCGCGGGAACCACACACGGCACTTACCTGTGTTC
TGGCGGCAAACCCGTTGCGAAAAAGAACGTTCACGGCGACTACTGCACTTATATACGGTTCTCCCCCACC
CTCGGGAAAAAGGCGGAGCCAGTACACGACATCACTTTCCCAGTTTACCCCGCGCCACCTTCTCTAGGCA
CCGGTTCAATTGCCGACCCCTCCCCCCAACTTCTCGGGGACTGTGGGCGATGTGCGCTCTGCCCACTGAC
GGGCACCGGAGCCAATTCCCACTCCTTTCAAGACCTAGAAGGTCCATTAGCTGCAAAGATTCCTCTCTGT
TTAAAACTTTATCCATCTTTGCAAAGCTTACGCGTGCGGCCGCAGGAACCCCTAGTGATGGAGTTGGCCA
CTCCCTCTCTGCGCGCTCGCTCGCTCACTGAGGCCGGGCGACCAAAGGTCGCCCGACGCCCGGGCGGCCT
CAGTGAGCGAGCGAGCGCGCAGCTGCCTGCAGGACATGTGAGCAAAAGGCCAGCAAAAGGCCAGGAACCG
TAAAAAGGCCGCGTTGCTGGCGTTTTTCCATAGGCTCCGCCCCCCTGACGAGCATCACAAAAATCGACGC
TCAAGTCAGAGGTGGCGAAACCCGACAGGACTATAAAGATACCAGGCGTTTCCCCCTGGAAGCTCCCTCG
TGCGCTCTCCTGTTCCGACCCTGCCGCTTACCGGATACCTGTCCGCCTTTCTCCCTTCGGGAAGCGTGGC
GCTTTCTCATAGCTCACGCTGTAGGTATCTCAGTTCGGTGTAGGTCGTTCGCTCCAAGCTGGGCTGTGTG
CACGAACCCCCCGTTCAGCCCGACCGCTGCGCCTTATCCGGTAACTATCGTCTTGAGTCCAACCCGGTAA
GACACGACTTATCGCCACTGGCAGCAGCCACTGGTAACAGGATTAGCAGAGCGAGGTATGTAGGCGGTGC
TACAGAGTTCTTGAAGTGGTGGCCTAACTACGGCTACACTAGAAGAACAGTATTTGGTATCTGCGCTCTG
CTGAAGCCAGTTACCTTCGGAAAAAGAGTTGGTAGCTCTTGATCCGGCAAACAAACCACCGCTGGTAGCG
GTGGTTTTTTTGTTTGCAAGCAGCAGATTACGCGCAGAAAAAAAGGATCTCAAGAAGATCCTTTGATCTT
TTCTACGGGGTCTGACGCTCAGTGGAACGAAAACTCACGTTAAGGGATTTTGGTCATGAGATTATCAAAA
AGGATCTTCACCTAGATCCTTTTAAATTAAAAATGAAGTTTTAAATCAATCTAAAGTATATATGAGTAAA
CTTGGTCTGACAGTTACCAATGCTTAATCAGTGAGGCACCTATCTCAGCGATCTGTCTATTTCGTTCATC
CATAGTTGCCTGACTCCCCGTCGTGTAGATAACTACGATACGGGAGGGCTTACCATCTGGCCCCAGTGCT
GCAATGATACCGCGAGACCCACGCTCACCGGCTCCAGATTTATCAGCAATAAACCAGCCAGCCGGAAGGG
CCGAGCGCAGAAGTGGTCCTGCAACTTTATCCGCCTCCATCCAGTCTATTAATTGTTGCCGGGAAGCTAG
AGTAAGTAGTTCGCCAGTTAATAGTTTGCGCAACGTTGTTGCCATTGCTACAGGCATCGTGGTGTCACGC
TCGTCGTTTGGTATGGCTTCATTCAGCTCCGGTTCCCAACGATCAAGGCGAGTTACATGATCCCCCATGT
TGTGCAAAAAAGCGGTTAGCTCCTTCGGTCCTCCGATCGTTGTCAGAAGTAAGTTGGCCGCAGTGTTATC
ACTCATGGTTATGGCAGCACTGCATAATTCTCTTACTGTCATGCCATCCGTAAGATGCTTTTCTGTGACT
GGTGAGTACTCAACCAAGTCATTCTGAGAATAGTGTATGCGGCGACCGAGTTGCTCTTGCCCGGCGTCAA
TACGGGATAATACCGCGCCACATAGCAGAACTTTAAAAGTGCTCATCATTGGAAAACGTTCTTCGGGGCG
AAAACTCTCAAGGATCTTACCGCTGTTGAGATCCAGTTCGATGTAACCCACTCGTGCACCCAACTGATCT
TCAGCATCTTTTACTTTCACCAGCGTTTCTGGGTGAGCAAAAACAGGAAGGCAAAATGCCGCAAAAAAGG
GAATAAGGGCGACACGGAAATGTTGAATACTCATACTCTTCCTTTTTCAATATTATTGAAGCATTTATCA
GGGTTATTGTCTCATGAGCGGATACATATTTGAATGTATTTAGAAAAATAAACAAATAGGGGTTCCGCGC
ACATTTCCCCGAAAAGTGCCACCTGACGTCTAAGAAACCATTATTATCATGACATTAACCTATAAAAATA
GGCGTATCACGAGGCCCTTTCGTCTCGCGCGTTTCGGTGATGACGGTGAAAACCTCTGACACATGCAGCT
CCCGGAGACGGTCACAGCTTGTCTGTAAGCGGATGCCGGGAGCAGACAAGCCCGTCAGGGCGCGTCAGCG
GGTGTTGGCGGGTGTCGGGGCTGGCTTAACTATGCGGCATCAGAGCAGATTGTACTGAGAGTGCACCATA
AAATTGTAAACGTTAATATTTTGTTAAAATTCGCGTTAAATTTTTGTTAAATCAGCTCATTTTTTAACCA
ATAGACCGAAATCGGCAAAATCCCTTATAAATCAAAAGAATAGCCCGAGATAGAGT
[37 nt withheld, positions 7057-7093]
AAAGAACGTGGACTCCAACGTCAAAGG
[141 nt withheld, positions 7121-7261]
G
[46 nt withheld, positions 7263-7308]
A
[95 nt withheld, positions 7310-7404]
TATGCGGTGTGAAATACCGCACAGATGCGTAAGGAGAAAATACCGCATCAGGCGCCCCTGCAGGCAGCTG
CGCGCT
