>Addgene plasmid #51083 | AAV-EF1a-DIO-GCaMP6f-P2A-nls-dTomato | addgene partial sequence | sequence record 80107 | WPRE-R 5'-CATAGCGTAAAAGGAGCAACA-3'
ATTTTGTAATCCAGAGGTTGATTATCGATAAGCTTGATATCGAATTCATAACTTCGTATAGCATACATTA
TACGAAGTTATTCTTTGCACCATTCTAAAGAATAACAGTGATAATTTCTGGGTTAAGGCAAATAACTTCG
TATAGGATACTTTATACGAAGTTATGCTAGCAGCGCTGTTGCCACCATGGGTTCTCATCATCATCATCAT
CATGGTATGGCTAGCATGACTGGTGGACAGCAAATGGGTCGGGATCTGTACGACGATGACGATAAGGATC
TCGCCACCATGGTCGACTCATCACGTCGTAAGTGGAATAAGACAGGTCACGCAGTCAGAGCTATAGGTCG
GCTGAGCTCACTCGAGAACGTCTATATCAAGGCCGACAAGCAGAAGAACGGCATCAAGGCGAACTTCAAG
ATCCGCCACAACATCGAGGACGGCGGCGTGCAGCTCGCCTACCACTACCAGCAGAACACCCCCATCGGCG
ACGGCCCCGTGCTGCTGCCCGACAACCACTACCTGAGCGTGCAGTCCAAACTTTCGAAAGACCCCAACGA
GAAGCGCGATCACATGGTCCTGCTGGAGTTCGTGACCGCCGCCGGGATCACTCTCGGCATGGACGAGCTG
TACAAGGGCGGTACCGGAGGGAGCATGGTGAGCAAGGGCGAGGAGCTGTTCACCGGGGTGGTGCCCATCC
TGGTCGAGCTGGACGGCGACGTAAACGGCCACAAGTTCAGCGTGTCCGGCGAGGGTGAGGGCGATGCCAC
CTACGGCAAGCTGACCCTGAAGTTCATCTGCACCACCGGCAAGCTGCCCGTGCCCTGGCCCACCCTCGTG
ACCACCCTGACCTACGGCGTGCAGTGCTTCAGCCGCTACCCCGACCACATGAAGCAGCACGACTTCTTCA
AGTCCGCCATGCCCGA
