>Addgene plasmid #51083 | AAV-EF1a-DIO-GCaMP6f-P2A-nls-dTomato | addgene partial sequence | sequence record 161533 | EGFP-C 5'-CATGGTCCTGCTGGAGTTCGTG-3'
CTCTCGGCATGGACGAGCTGTACAAGGGCGGTACCGGAGGGAGCATGGTGAGCAAGGGCGAGGAGCTGTT
CACCGGGGTGGTGCCCATCCTGGTCGAGCTGGACGGCGACGTAAACGGCCACAAGTTCAGCGTGTCCGGC
GAGGGTGAGGGCGATGCCACCTACGGCAAGCTGACCCTGAAGTTCATCTGCACCACCGGCAAGCTGCCCG
TGCCCTGGCCCACCCTCGTGACCACCCTGACCTACGGCGTGCAGTGCTTCAGCCGCTACCCCGACCACAT
GAAGCAGCACGACTTCTTCAAGTCCGCCATGCCCGAAGGCTACATCCAGGAGCGCACCATCTTCTTCAAG
GACGACGGCAACTACAAGACCCGCGCCGAGGTGAAGTTCGAGGGCGACACCCTGGTGAACCGCATCGAGC
TGAAGGGCATCGACTTCAAGGAGGACGGCAACATCCTGGGGCACAAGCTGGAGTACAACCTGCCGGACCA
ACTGACTGAAGAGCAGATCGCAGAATTTAAAGAGGAATTCTCCCTATTTGACAAGGACGGGGATGGGACA
ATAACAACCAAGGAGCTGGGGACGGTGATGCGGTCTCTGGGGCAGAACCCCACAGAAGCAGAGCTGCAGG
ACATGATCAATGAAGTAGATGCCGACGGTGACGGCACAATCGACTTCCCTGAGTTCCTGACAATGATGGC
AAGAAAAATGAAATACAGGGACACGGAAGAAGAAATTAGAGAAGCGTTCGGTGTGTTTGATAAGGATGGC
AATGGCTACATCAGTGCAGCAGAGCTTCGCCACGTGATGACAAACCTTGGAGAGAAGTTAACAGATGAAG
AGGTTGATGAAA
