>Addgene plasmid #51083 | AAV-EF1a-DIO-GCaMP6f-P2A-nls-dTomato | addgene partial sequence | sequence record 161534 | EF1a-F 5'-TCAAGCCTCAGACAGTGGTTC-3'
CATTTCAGGTGTCGTGAGGTACCGGATCCTCTAGAGTCGACTCCGGAATAACTTCGTATAGGATACTTTA
TACGAAGTTATGCAGAATGGTAGCTGGATTGTAGCTGCTATTAGCAATATGAAACCTCTTAATAACTTCG
TATAGCATACATTATACGAAGTTATGGCGCGCCGTCGACTTACTTGTACAGCTCGTCCATGCCGTACAGG
AACAGGTGGTGGCGGCCCTCGGAGCGCTCGTACTGTTCCACGATGGTGTAGTCCTCGTTGTGGGAGGTGA
TGTCCAGCTTGGTGTCCACGTAGTAGTAGCCGGGCAGTTGCACGGGCTTCTTGGCCATGTAGATGGTCTT
GAACTCCACCAGGTAGTGGCCGCCGTCCTTCAGCTTCAGGGCCTGGTGGATCTCGCCCTTCAGCACGCCG
TCGCGGGGGTACAGGCGCTCGGTGGAGGCCTCCCAGCCCATGGTCTTCTTCTGCATTACGGGGCCGTCGG
GGGGGAAGTTGGTGCCGCGCATCTTCACCTTGTAGATCAGCGTGCCGTCCTGCAGGGAGGAGTCCTGGGT
CACGGTCACCAGACCGCCGTCCTCGAAGTTCATCACGCGCTCCCACTTGAAGCCCTCGGGGAAGGACAGC
TTCTTGTAATCGGGGATGTCGGCGGGGTGCTTCACGTACGCCTTGGAGCCGTACATGAACTGGGGGGACA
GGATGTCCCAGGCGAAGGGCAGGGGGCCGCCCTTGGTCACCTTCAGCTTGGCGGTCTGGGTGCCCTCGTA
GGGGCGG
