>Addgene plasmid #51083 | AAV-EF1a-DIO-GCaMP6f-P2A-nls-dTomato | addgene partial sequence | sequence record 164121 | EXFP-internal-F 5'-ACGACGGCAACTACAAGACC-3'
AGTTCGAGGGCGACACCCTGGTGAACCGCATCGAGCTGAAGGGCATCGACTTCAAGGAGGACGGCAACAT
CCTGGGGCACAAGCTGGAGTACAACCTGCCGGACCAACTGACTGAAGAGCAGATCGCAGAATTTAAAGAG
GAATTCTCCCTATTTGACAAGGACGGGGATGGGACAATAACAACCAAGGAGCTGGGGACGGTGATGCGGT
CTCTGGGGCAGAACCCCACAGAAGCAGAGCTGCAGGACATGATCAATGAAGTAGATGCCGACGGTGACGG
CACAATCGACTTCCCTGAGTTCCTGACAATGATGGCAAGAAAAATGAAATACAGGGACACGGAAGAAGAA
ATTAGAGAAGCGTTCGGTGTGTTTGATAAGGATGGCAATGGCTACATCAGTGCAGCAGAGCTTCGCCACG
TGATGACAAACCTTGGAGAGAAGTTAACAGATGAAGAGGTTGATGAAATGATCAGGGAAGCAGACATCGA
TGGGGATGGTCAGGTAAACTACGAAGAGTTTGTACAAATGATGACAGCGAAGGATAACGGAAGCGGAGCC
ACT
